Addgene plasmid #167369: pMSR:MSMEG_5058:Dendra
Purpose: C-term fluorescent fusion
Depositing lab: Keith Derbyshire & Joseph Wade. Depositing organization: Wadsworth Center, New York State Department of Health. Publication: A Mycobacterial Systems Resource for the Research Community. Judd JA, Canestrari J, Clark R, Joseph A, Lapierre P, Lasek-Nesselquist E, Mir M, Palumbo M, Smith C, Stone M, Upadhyay A, Wirth SE, Dedrick RM, Meier CG, Russell DA, Dills A, Dove E, Kester J, Wolf ID, Zhu J, Rubin ER, Fortune S, Hatfull GF, Gray TA, Wade JT, Derbyshire KM. mBio. 2021 Mar 2;12(2). pii: mBio.02401-20. doi: 10.1128/mBio.02401-20. PubMed 33653882.
Backbone
  Vector backbone: pMSR:Dendra
  Vector type: Bacterial Expression ; Integrating Mycobacterial Expression Vector attL5. T7 expression in E. coli
Growth in bacteria
  Bacterial resistance: Apramycin, 25 μg/mL
  Growth temperature: 37°C
  Growth strain: DH5alpha
  Copy number: High Copy
Gene/Insert
  Gene/Insert name: MSMEG_5058
  Species: M. smegmatis
  Promoter: pmycTetO
  Tag / fusion protein: Gly-Ala Linker/Dendra2/1x Flag Tag (C terminal on insert)
  Cloning method: Ligation Independent Cloning
  Sequencing primers: 5′ TGATAGAGTTTGTCCTCCCTATCAG; 3′ TCCATATGCACCTTGACACG
Resource information
  A portion of this plasmid was derived from a plasmid made by: CP000480.1
Terms and licenses: Academic/Nonprofit Terms; Industry Terms: Not Available to Industry
Depositor comments: 5' cloning site: AseI (destroyed), 3' cloning site: HindIII (not destroyed)
How to cite: pMSR:MSMEG_5058:Dendra was a gift from Keith Derbyshire & Joseph Wade (Addgene plasmid # 167369 ; http://n2t.net/addgene:167369 ; RRID:Addgene_167369)
