[The description below was written by a language model from this plasmid's Addgene catalogue record and pLannotate feature annotations shown in this document.]
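Description:
pMSR:MSMEG_5058:Dendra is a 6.1 kb integrating mycobacterial expression plasmid built on the pMSR:Dendra backbone. It is one member of a systematic collection of tagged Mycobacterium smegmatis genes. It is propagated in E. coli through a high-copy ColE1/pUC-type origin and selected with apramycin, with resistance provided by the aac(3)IV acetyltransferase gene. The plasmid has no annotated mycobacterial replication origin. Instead it carries the mycobacteriophage L5 integrase gene, along with a fragment of the neighbouring L5 gene 32. The integrase mediates site-specific recombination into the L5 attachment site of the mycobacterial chromosome, giving stable single-copy insertion.

The payload is the M. smegmatis open reading frame MSMEG_5058, inserted by ligation-independent cloning. Automated annotation matches it to SugC, the ATP-binding component of the LpqY-SugABC trehalose importer in M. tuberculosis, which suggests the insert is the M. smegmatis homologue. The gene is fused at its C terminus, through a glycine-alanine linker, to the green-to-red photoconvertible fluorescent protein Dendra2, followed by a single FLAG epitope.

Expression in mycobacteria is driven by the pmycTetO promoter. Its tet operator sequences were picked up by the annotation software as short "TRE" fragments, and they should allow repression wherever a Tet repressor is present. A T7 promoter immediately upstream of the coding sequence and a T7 terminator downstream allow the same fusion to be expressed in E. coli strains that supply T7 RNA polymerase.

The construct is intended for producing a C-terminal fluorescent fusion. That makes it suited to imaging the protein's localisation in live mycobacteria, with the FLAG tag available for immunodetection or affinity purification.
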