Features (pLannotate 1.2.2; 14 found; start..end, strand, type, name):
      9..113     +  CDS            Y4104_STRCO (fragment): Protein inferred from homology: Swiss-Prot protein existence level 3. From Streptomyces coelicolor (strain ATCC BAA-471 / A3(2) / M145).
    171..190     +  promoter       tight TRE promoter (fragment): Tet-responsive promoter PTight, consisting of seven tet operator sequences followed by the minimal CMV promoter
    197..214     +  promoter       tight TRE promoter (fragment): Tet-responsive promoter PTight, consisting of seven tet operator sequences followed by the minimal CMV promoter
    228..246     +  promoter       T7 promoter: promoter for bacteriophage T7 RNA polymerase
    262..1428    +  CDS            sugC: SUGC_MYCTU - Experimental evidence at protein level: Swiss-Prot protein existence level 1. Part of the ABC transporter complex LpqY-SugA-SugB-SugC, which is highly specific for uptake of trehalose. Involved in the recycling of extracellular trehalose released from trehalose-containing molecules synthesized by M.tuberculosis. Trehalose uptake is essential for virulence. Probably responsible for energy coupling to the transport system. From Mycobacterium tuberculosis (strain ATCC 25618 / H37Rv).
   1501..2187    +  CDS            Dendra2: Dendra2 is a photoconvertible green fluorescent protein published in 2006, derived from Dendronephthya sp.. It has high acid sensitivity.
   2227..2247    +  CDS            FLAG (fragment): FLAG® epitope tag, followed by an enterokinase cleavage site
   2256..2298    +  terminator     T7 terminator (fragment): transcription terminator for bacteriophage T7 RNA polymerase
   2504..3304    +  CDS            ApmR: aminoglycoside 3-N-acetyltransferase type IV ; aac(3)IV; confers resistance to apramycin (Paget and Davies, 1996)
   3371..3388    -  misc_feature   MCS (fragment): pBluescript multiple cloning site
   3429..4017    +  rep_origin     ori: high-copy-number ColE1/pMB1/pBR322/pUC origin of replication
   4185..4213    +  misc_feature   MCS (fragment): pUC18/19 multiple cloning site
   4773..5885    +  CDS            33: VINT_BPML5 - Also known as int. Protein inferred from homology: Swiss-Prot protein existence level 3. Integrase is necessary for integration of the phage into the host genome by site-specific recombination. From Mycobacterium phage L5 (Mycobacteriophage L5).
   5947..6051    -  CDS            32 (fragment): VG32_BPML5 - Protein predicted: Swiss-Prot protein existence level 4. From Mycobacterium phage L5 (Mycobacteriophage L5).
>Addgene plasmid #167369 | pMSR:MSMEG_5058:Dendra | addgene full sequence | sequence record 332791 | Addgene NGS Result
AATATTGGATCGTCGGCACCGTCACGGCCGTGGGAGGCGGCACGATCCGCGACGTGATGATCGGCCGCAT
CCCCACGGTGCTGCGCAGTGAGCTCTACGCCATCCCGGCGTTGATCTGTGCGTTCGCACGCACAGGCCCG
GTGTGAGAAGGGTCTCTGACGAGCGGGAGAACTCCCTATCAGTGATAGAGTTTGTCCTCCCTATCAGTGA
TAGATAGGCTTAAGGAGTAATACGACTCACTATAGGGAGAAGGAGGCCATTATGGCCGAAATTGTGTTGG
ATCGGGTGACCAAGAGTTACCCCGACGGCGCAGGCGGTGTCAGGGCGGCCGTCAAAGAGTTCTCGATGAC
GATCGCCGACGGCGAGTTCATCATCCTGGTCGGACCGTCCGGATGCGGAAAGTCGACCACGCTCAACATG
ATTGCCGGTCTGGAGGAGATCACCTCCGGTGAGCTGCGCATCGGTGGGGAACGCGTCAACGAGAAGGCGC
CCAAGGACCGTGACATCGCGATGGTGTTCCAGTCCTACGCGCTCTACCCGCACATGACGGTGCGGCAGAA
CATCGCATTCCCGCTCACGCTGGCCAAGGTGCCCAAGGCCGAGATCGCCGCCAAGGTCGAGGAGACCGCG
AAGATCCTCGATCTGAGCGAACTGCTCGACCGCAAGCCCGGTCAGCTCTCGGGCGGCCAGCGTCAGCGTG
TGGCGATGGGACGCGCGATCGTGCGCAGCCCCAAGGCGTTTCTCATGGACGAGCCGCTGAGCAACCTGGA
CGCCAAGCTGCGCGTGCAGATGCGCGCGGAGATCTCGCGGCTGCAGGATCGCCTGGGCACCACCACGGTC
TACGTCACGCACGACCAGACCGAGGCGATGACGCTGGGCGACCGCGTGGTGGTGATGCTCGCCGGCGAGG
TGCAGCAGATCGGCACACCCGACGAGCTCTACAGCAGCCCCGCCAACCTGTTCGTGGCCGGTTTCATCGG
TTCGCCGGCGATGAACTTCTTCCCGGCGACGCGTACCGATGTCGGTGTGCGCCTGCCGTTCGGCGAGGTG
ACACTGACCCCGCACATGCTCGACCTGCTGGACAAGCAGGCCAGGCCCGAGAACATCATCGTCGGAATCC
GGCCCGAGCACATCGAGGACTCGGCGCTGCTCGACGGCTACGCGCGGATCCGCGCGCTGACGTTCTCGGT
GCGTGCCGACATCGTCGAATCGCTCGGCGCCGACAAGTACGTGCACTTCACCACCGAGGGTGCCGGCGCC
GAGTCGGCCCAATTGGCCGAACTCGCCGCGGATTCGGGTGCGGGCACCAACCAGTTCATCGCCCGGGTGT
CCGCGGACTCGCGGGTGCGCACGGGTGAGCAGATCGAACTGGCCATCGACACCACCAAGCTGTCGATCTT
CGACGCCGCAACGGGTCTGAACCTGACCCGTGACATCACGCCGACGGATCCCACCGAAGCGGCGGGGCCG
GACGCCGGGAAGCTTGGTGCGGCCGCGGGCAACACGCCTGGCATCAATCTGATCAAGGAGGACATGCGTG
TCAAGGTGCATATGGAGGGCAACGTGAACGGTCACGCCTTCGTGATCGAGGGGGAGGGTAAGGGTAAGCC
TTACGAAGGGACCCAGACCGCCAACCTCACCGTCAAGGAGGGCGCCCCTCTCCCATTCTCGTACGATATC
CTCACTACCGCGGTGCATTACGGGAACCGCGTGTTCACCAAGTACCCCGAGGATATCCCTGACTACTTCA
AGCAGAGCTTCCCGGAGGGATACTCCTGGGAGCGGACGATGACCTTCGAAGACAAGGGTATCTGTACGAT
CCGCAGCGACATCTCGCTGGAAGGGGACTGTTTCTTCCAGAACGTCCGTTTCAAGGGGACCAACTTTCCG
CCGAACGGCCCGGTCATGCAGAAGAAGACCCTCAAGTGGGAGCCGAGCACGGAGAAGCTGCACGTTCGGG
ACGGCCTCCTGGTCGGCAACATCAACATGGCGCTGCTGCTGGAAGGCGGCGGCCACTACCTATGCGACTT
CAAGACCACGTACAAAGCGAAGAAGGTCGTCCAGCTGCCCGACGCGCACTTCGTGGACCACCGCATCGAA
ATCCTGGGGAACGATTCGGACTACAACAAGGTCAAGTTGTACGAGCACGCTGTGGCACGCTATAGCCCGC
TCCCGTCGCAGGTCTGGTTCGAAGGCGGCGGCGGGGAGAACCTGTATTTCCAGGACTACAAGGACGACGA
CGACAAGTGATTTAAATAACCCCTTGGGGCCTCTAAACGGGTCTTGAGGGGTTTTTTGTTAACTAGCGTA
CGATCGAATTCCTGCAGCTCACGGTAACTGATGCCGTATTTGCAGTACCAGCGTACGGCCCACAGAATGA
TGTCACGCTGAAAATGCCGGCCTTTGAATGGGTTCATGTGCAGCTCCATCAGCAAAAGGGGATGATAAGT
TTATCACCACCGACTATTTGCAACAGTGCCGTTGATCGTGCTATGATCGACTGATGTCATCAGCGGTGGA
GTGCAATGTCGTGCAATACGAATGGCGAAAAGCCGAGCTCATCGGTCAGCTTCTCAACCTTGGGGTTACC
CCCGGCGGTGTGCTGCTGGTCCACAGCTCCTTCCGTAGCGTCCGGCCCCTCGAAGATGGGCCACTTGGAC
TGATCGAGGCCCTGCGTGCTACGCTGGGTCCGGGAGGGACGCTCGTCATGCCCTCGTGGTCAGGTCTGGA
CGACGAGCCGTTCGATCCTGCCACGTCGCCCGTTACACCGGACCTTGGAGTTGTCTCTGACACATTCTGG
CGCCTGCCAAATGTAAAGCGCAGCGCCCATCCATTTGCCTTTGCGGCAGCGGGGCCACAGGCAGAGCAGA
TCATCTCTGATCCATTGCCCCTGCCACCTTACTCGCCTGCAAGCCCGGTCGCCCGTGTCCATGAACTCGA
TGGGCAGGTACTTCTCCTCGGCGTGGGACACGATGCCAACACGACGCTGCATCTTGCCGAGTTGATGGCA
AAGGTTCCCTATGGGGTGCCGAGACACTGCACCATTCTTCAGGATGGCAAGTTGGTACGCGTCGATTATC
TCGAGAATGACCACTGCTGTGAGCGCTTTGCCTTGGCGGACAGGTGGCTCAAGGAGAAGAGCCTTCAGAA
GGAAGGTCCAGTCGGTCATGCCTTTGCTCGGTTGATCCGCTCCCGCGACATTGTGGCGACAGCCCTGGGT
CAACTGGGCCGAGATCCGTTGATCTTCCTGCATCCGCCAGAGGCGGGATGCGAAGAATGCGATGCCGCTC
GCCAGTCGATTGGCTGAGCTCATGAGCGGAGAACGAGATGACGTTGGAGGGGCAAGGTCGCGCTGATTGC
TGGGGCAACACGGGGGATCCACTAGTTCCATGAGCGTCAGACCCCGTAGAAAAGATCAAAGGATCTTCTT
GAGATCCTTTTTTTCTGCGCGTAATCTGCTGCTTGCAAACAAAAAAACCACCGCTACCAGCGGTGGTTTG
TTTGCCGGATCAAGAGCTACCAACTCTTTTTCCGAAGGTAACTGGCTTCAGCAGAGCGCAGATACCAAAT
ACTGTCCTTCTAGTGTAGCCGTAGTTAGGCCACCACTTCAAGAACTCTGTAGCACCGCCTACATACCTCG
CTCTGCTAATCCTGTTACCAGTGGCTGCTGCCAGTGGCGATAAGTCGTGTCTTACCGGGTTGGACTCAAG
ACGATAGTTACCGGATAAGGCGCAGCGGTCGGGCTGAACGGGGGGTTCGTGCACACAGCCCAGCTTGGAG
CGAACGACCTACACCGAACTGAGATACCTACAGCGTGAGCTATGAGAAAGCGCCACGCTTCCCGAGGGGA
GAAAGGCGGACAGGTATCCGGTAAGCGGCAGGGTCGGAACAGGAGAGCGCACGAGGGAGCTTCCAGGGGG
AAACGCCTGGTATCTTTATAGTCCTGTCGGGTTTCGCCACCTCTGACTTGAGCGTCGATTTTTGTGATGC
TCGTCAGGGGGGCGGAGCCTATGGAAAAACGCCAGCAACGCGGCCTTTTTACGGTTCCTGGCCTTTTGCT
GGCCTTTTGCTCACATGTTCTTTCCTGCGTTATCCCCTGATTCTGTGGATAACCGTATTACCGCCTTTGA
GTGAGCTGATACCGCTCGCCGCAGCCGAACGACCGAGCGCAACGCGTGCGGCCGCGGTACCCGGGGATCC
TCTAGAGTCGACCACCAAGGGCACCATCTCTGCTTGGGCCACCCCGTTGGCCGCAGCCAGCTCGCTGAGA
GCCGTGAACGACAGGGCGAACGCCAGCCCGCCGACGGCGAGGGTTCCGACCGCTGCAACTCCCGGTGCAA
CCTTGTCCCGGTCTATTCTCTTCACTGCACCAGCTCCAATCTGGTGTGAATGCCCCTCGTCTGTTCGCGC
AGGCGGGGGGCTCTATTCGTTTGTCAGCATCGAAAGTAGCCAGATCAGGGATGCGTTGCAACCGCGTATG
CCCAGGTCAGAAGAGTCGCACAAGAGTTGCAGACCCCTGGAAAGAAAAATGGCCAGAGGGCGAAAACACC
CTCTGACCAGCGGAGCGGGCGACGGGAATCGAACCCGCGTAGCTAGTTTGGAAGAATGGGTGTCTGCCGA
CCACATATGGGCCGGTCAAGATAGGTTTTTACCCCCTCTCGGCTGCATCCTCTAAGTGGAAAGAAATTGC
AGGTCGTAGAAGCGCGTTGAAGCCTGAGAGTTGCACAGGAGTTGCAACCCGGTAGCCTTGTTCACGACGA
GAGGAGACCTAGTTGGCACGTCGCGGATGGGGATCGCTGAAGACTCAGCGCAGCGGGAGGATCCAAGCCT
CATACGTCAACCCGCAGGACGGTGTGAGGTACTACGCGCTGCAGACCTACGACAACAAGATGGACGCCGA
AGCCTGGCTCGCGGGCGAGAAGCGGCTCATCGAGATGGAGACCTGGACCCCTCCACAGGACCGGGCGAAG
AAGGCAGCCGCCAGCGCCATCACGCTGGAGGAGTACACCCGGAAGTGGCTCGTGGAGCGCGACCTCGCAG
ACGGCACCAGGGATCTGTACAGCGGGCACGCGGAGCGCCGCATCTACCCGGTGCTAGGTGAAGTGGCGGT
CACAGAGATGACGCCAGCTCTGGTGCGTGCGTGGTGGGCCGGGATGGGTAGGAAGCACCCGACTGCCCGC
CGGCATGCCTACAACGTCCTCCGGGCGGTGATGAACACAGCGGTCGAGGACAAGCTGATCGCAGAGAACC
CGTGCCGGATCGAGCAGAAGGCAGCCGATGAGCGCGACGTAGAGGCGCTGACGCCTGAGGAGCTGGACAT
CGTCGCCGCTGAGATCTTCGAGCACTACCGGATCGCGGCATACATCCTGGCGTGGACGAGCCTCCGGTTC
GGAGAGCTGATCGAGCTTCGCCGCAAGGACATCGTGGACGACGGCATGACGATGAAGCTCCGGGTGCGCC
GTGGCGCTTCCCGCGTGGGGAACAAGATCGTCGTTGGCAACGCCAAGACCGTCCGGTCGAAGCGTCCTGT
GACGGTTCCGCCTCACGTCGCGGAGATGATCCGAGCGCACATGAAGGACCGTACGAAGATGAACAAGGGC
CCCGAGGCATTCCTGGTGACCACGACGCAGGGCAACCGGCTGTCGAAGTCCGCGTTCACCAAGTCGCTGA
AGCGTGGCTACGCCAAGATCGGTCGGCCGGAACTCCGCATCCACGACCTCCGCGCTGTCGGCGCTACGTT
CGCCGCTCAGGCAGGTGCGACGACCAAGGAGCTGATGGCCCGTCTCGGTCACACGACTCCTAGGATGGCG
ATGAAGTACCAGATGGCGTCTGAGGCCCGCGACGAGGCTATCGCTGAGGCGATGTCCAAGCTGGCCAAGA
CCTCCTGAAACGCAAAAAGCCCCCCTCCCAAGGACACTGAGTCCTAAAGAGGGGGGTTTCTTGTCAGTAC
GCGAAGAACCACGCCTGGCCGCGAGCGCCAGCACCGCCGCTCTGTGCGGAGACCTGGGCACCAGCCCCGC
CGCCGCCAGGAGCATTGCCGTTCCCGCCAGAAATCTAGACGGTGACCACAACGCGCCCGCTTTGATCGGG
GACGTCGA
