>Addgene plasmid #167369 | pMSR:MSMEG_5058:Dendra | depositor partial sequence | sequence record 325197 | partial
ATGGCCGAAATTGTGTTGGATCGGGTGACCAAGAGTTACCCCGACGGCGCAGGCGGTGTCAGGGCGGCCG
TCAAAGAGTTCTCGATGACGATCGCCGACGGCGAGTTCATCATCCTGGTCGGACCGTCCGGATGCGGAAA
GTCGACCACGCTCAACATGATTGCCGGTCTGGAGGAGATCACCTCCGGTGAGCTGCGCATCGGTGGGGAA
CGCGTCAACGAGAAGGCGCCCAAGGACCGTGACATCGCGATGGTGTTCCAGTCCTACGCGCTCTACCCGC
ACATGACGGTGCGGCAGAACATCGCATTCCCGCTCACGCTGGCCAAGGTGCCCAAGGCCGAGATCGCCGC
CAAGGTCGAGGAGACCGCGAAGATCCTCGATCTGAGCGAACTGCTCGACCGCAAGCCCGGTCAGCTCTCG
GGCGGCCAGCGTCAGCGTGTGGCGATGGGACGCGCGATCGTGCGCAGCCCCAAGGCGTTTCTCATGGACG
AGCCGCTGAGCAACCTGGACGCCAAGCTGCGCGTGCAGATGCGCGCGGAGATCTCGCGGCTGCAGGATCG
CCTGGGCACCACCACGGTCTACGTCACGCACGACCAGACCGAGGCGATGACGCTGGGCGACCGCGTGGTG
GTGATGCTCGCCGGCGAGGTGCAGCAGATCGGCACACCCGACGAGCTCTACAGCAGCCCCGCCAACCTGT
TCGTGGCCGGTTTCATCGGTTCGCCGGCGATGAACTTCTTCCCGGCGACGCGTACCGATGTCGGTGTGCG
CCTGCCGTTCGGCGAGGTGACACTGACCCCGCACATGCTCGACCTGCTGGACAAGCAGGCCAGGCCCGAG
AACATCATCGTCGGAATCCGGCCCGAGCACATCGAGGACTCGGCGCTGCTCGACGGCTACGCGCGGATCC
GCGCGCTGACGTTCTCGGTGCGTGCCGACATCGTCGAATCGCTCGGCGCCGACAAGTACGTGCACTTCAC
CACCGAGGGTGCCGGCGCCGAGTCGGCCCAATTGGCCGAACTCGCCGCGGATTCGGGTGCGGGCACCAAC
CAGTTCATCGCCCGGGTGTCCGCGGACTCGCGGGTGCGCACGGGTGAGCAGATCGAACTGGCCATCGACA
CCACCAAGCTGTCGATCTTCGACGCCGCAACGGGTCTGAACCTGACCCGTGACATCACGCCGACGGATCC
CACCGAAGCGGCGGGGCCGGACGCCGGG
